Addgene plasmid #207076: Halo-SHLD1 HRD
Purpose: Homologous recombination donor for insertion of a HaloTag at the N-terminus of the endogenous SHLD1 locus.
Depositing lab: Jens Schmidt. Depositing organization: Michigan State University. Publication: Systematic analysis of the molecular and biophysical properties of key DNA damage response factors. Heyza JR, Mikhova M, Bahl A, Broadbent DG, Schmidt JC. Elife. 2023 Jun 21;12:e87086. doi: 10.7554/eLife.87086. PubMed 37341699.
Backbone
  Vector backbone: pFastBac dual
  Backbone size w/o insert (bp): 4998
  Vector type: Mammalian Expression
Growth in bacteria
  Bacterial resistance: Ampicillin, 100 μg/mL
  Growth temperature: 37°C
  Growth strain: DH5alpha
  Copy number: High Copy
Gene/Insert
  Gene/Insert name: HaloTag flanked by human SHLD1 locus sequences
  Species: H. sapiens (human), Synthetic
  GenBank ID: 149840
  Promoter: Endogenous
  Tag / fusion protein: HaloTag (N terminal on insert)
  Entrez Gene: SHLD1 (a.k.a. C20orf196, RINN3)
  Cloning method: Gibson Cloning
  Sequencing primers: 5′ GCTTTAAAAAACCTCCCACACCTC; 3′ AAA CCA CAA CTA GAA TGC AGT GA
Terms and licenses: Academic/Nonprofit Terms; Industry Terms: Not Available to Industry
How to cite: Halo-SHLD1 HRD was a gift from Jens Schmidt (Addgene plasmid # 207076 ; http://n2t.net/addgene:207076 ; RRID:Addgene_207076)
