[The description below was written by a language model from this plasmid's Addgene catalogue record and pLannotate feature annotations shown in this document.]
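Description:
Halo-SHLD1 HRD is a homologous recombination donor plasmid for tagging the endogenous human SHLD1 gene (also known as C20orf196 or RINN3) at its N-terminus with HaloTag in mammalian cells. It was assembled by Gibson cloning in a pFastBac Dual backbone. The full sequence of about 8.2 kb therefore carries baculovirus-shuttle elements that play no role in the knock-in: the polyhedrin and p10 promoters, the Tn7L and Tn7R transposition ends, a gentamicin resistance gene, and the HSV TK and SV40 polyadenylation signals. In E. coli the plasmid is maintained through a high-copy ColE1/pUC-type origin and selected with ampicillin via β-lactamase. An f1 origin is also present.

The payload lies between stretches of human SHLD1 locus sequence that act as homology arms. The annotation recognises the downstream arm as a fragment of the SHLD1 coding sequence. In order, the cassette contains a 3xFLAG epitope, a loxP-flanked puromycin resistance unit, the HaloTag coding sequence, and a TEV protease site leading into SHLD1. The puromycin unit consists of the SV40 enhancer/early promoter, PuroR and a synthetic poly(A) signal, and it is placed in antisense orientation. No exogenous promoter drives the fusion, so expression depends on the endogenous SHLD1 promoter after integration.

The arrangement suggests that edited cells are first enriched with puromycin. Cre would then excise the marker, leaving a single loxP between 3xFLAG and HaloTag, presumably restoring a continuous 3xFLAG-HaloTag-TEV-SHLD1 reading frame, although the record does not state this workflow. The nuclease or guide RNA used to stimulate recombination is not part of this plasmid and is not described. HaloTag binds chloroalkane ligands covalently, which allows fluorescent labelling of SHLD1 expressed at native levels, and the associated study analysed the molecular and biophysical properties of DNA damage response factors.
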