Features (pLannotate 1.2.2; 26 found; start..end, strand, type, name):
      2..456     +  rep_origin     f1 ori (sequence partly withheld): f1 bacteriophage origin of replication; arrow indicates direction of (+) strand synthesis
    482..586     +  promoter       AmpR promoter: bla
    587..1447    +  CDS            AmpR: β-lactamase; bla; confers resistance to ampicillin, carbenicillin, and related antibiotics
   1618..2206    +  rep_origin     ori: high-copy-number ColE1/pMB1/pBR322/pUC origin of replication
   2392..2443    -  misc_feature   bom (fragment): basis of mobility region from pBR322
   2511..2735    -  mobile_element Tn7R: mini-Tn7 element (right end of the Tn7 transposon) Tn7
   2802..3335    -  CDS            GmR: gentamycin acetyltransferase; aacC1; confers resistance to gentamycin
   3524..3552    -  promoter       Pc promoter: intI1 (promoter lies within the coding sequence); class 1 integron promoter
   3530..3889    -  CDS            YPR2_ECOLX (fragment): Protein predicted: Swiss-Prot protein existence level 4. From Escherichia coli.
   4060..4108    -  polyA_signal   HSV TK poly(A) signal: herpes simplex virus thymidine kinase polyadenylation signal (Cole and Stacy, 1985)
   4244..4353    -  promoter       p10 promoter: baculovirus promoter for expression in insect cells
   4377..4468    +  promoter       polyhedrin promoter: polh from Autographa californica; promoter for the baculovirus polyhedrin gene
   4621..4704    +  CDS            large T antigen (fragment): large T antigen from SV40 (simian virus 40)
   4940..5035    +  CDS            C8orf17 (fragment): MOST1_HUMAN - Experimental evidence at protein level: Swiss-Prot protein existence level 1. May be involved in cell survival, proliferation and progression of cancer cells. From Homo sapiens (Human).
   5176..5241    +  CDS            3xFLAG: three tandem FLAG® epitope tags, followed by an enterokinase cleavage site
   5242..5275    -  protein_bind   loxP: Cre-mediated recombination occurs in the 8-bp core sequence (GCATACAT). Cre recombinase
   5282..5330    -  polyA_signal   poly(A) signal: synthetic polyadenylation signal
   5331..5930    -  CDS            PuroR: puromycin N-acetyltransferase; pac from Streptomyces alboniger; confers resistance to puromycin
   5937..6253    -  promoter       SV40 promoter: SV40 enhancer and early promoter
   6260..6293    -  protein_bind   loxP: Cre-mediated recombination occurs in the 8-bp core sequence (GCATACAT). Cre recombinase
   6302..7192    +  CDS            HaloTag®: modified bacterial dehalogenase that forms covalent bonds with chloroalkane derivatives
   7205..7225    +  CDS            TEV site: tobacco etch virus (TEV) protease recognition and cleavage site
   7244..7447    +  CDS            SHLD1 (fragment): SHLD1_HUMAN - Also known as C20orf196 From Homo sapiens (Human).
   7693..7827    +  polyA_signal   SV40 poly(A) signal: SV40 polyadenylation signal
   7856..8021    -  mobile_element Tn7L: mini-Tn7 element (left end of the Tn7 transposon) Tn7
   8184..8200    +  CDS            lacZα (fragment): LacZα fragment of β-galactosidase; lacZ fragment
>Addgene plasmid #207076 | Halo-SHLD1 HRD | addgene full sequence | sequence record 430994 | Addgene NGS Result
G
[124 nt withheld, positions 2-125]
C
[91 nt withheld, positions 127-217]
A
[49 nt withheld, positions 219-267]
CCTTTGACGTTGGAGTCCACGTTCTT
[37 nt withheld, positions 294-330]
ACCCTATCTCGGTCTATTCTTTTGATTTATAAGGGATTTTGCCGATTTCGGCCTATTGGTTAAAAAATGA
GCTGATTTAACAAAAATTTAACGCGAATTTTAACAAAATATTAACGCTTACAATTTAGGTGGCACTTTTC
GGGGAAATGTGCGCGGAACCCCTATTTGTTTATTTTTCTAAATACATTCAAATATGTATCCGCTCATGAG
ACAATAACCCTGATAAATGCTTCAATAATATTGAAAAAGGAAGAGTATGAGTATTCAACATTTCCGTGTC
GCCCTTATTCCCTTTTTTGCGGCATTTTGCCTTCCTGTTTTTGCTCACCCAGAAACGCTGGTGAAAGTAA
AAGATGCTGAAGATCAGTTGGGTGCACGAGTGGGTTACATCGAACTGGATCTCAACAGCGGTAAGATCCT
TGAGAGTTTTCGCCCCGAAGAACGTTTTCCAATGATGAGCACTTTTAAAGTTCTGCTATGTGGCGCGGTA
TTATCCCGTATTGACGCCGGGCAAGAGCAACTCGGTCGCCGCATACACTATTCTCAGAATGACTTGGTTG
AGTACTCACCAGTCACAGAAAAGCATCTTACGGATGGCATGACAGTAAGAGAATTATGCAGTGCTGCCAT
AACCATGAGTGATAACACTGCGGCCAACTTACTTCTGACAACGATCGGAGGACCGAAGGAGCTAACCGCT
TTTTTGCACAACATGGGGGATCATGTAACTCGCCTTGATCGTTGGGAACCGGAGCTGAATGAAGCCATAC
CAAACGACGAGCGTGACACCACGATGCCTGTAGCAATGGCAACAACGTTGCGCAAACTATTAACTGGCGA
ACTACTTACTCTAGCTTCCCGGCAACAATTAATAGACTGGATGGAGGCGGATAAAGTTGCAGGACCACTT
CTGCGCTCGGCCCTTCCGGCTGGCTGGTTTATTGCTGATAAATCTGGAGCCGGTGAGCGTGGGTCTCGCG
GTATCATTGCAGCACTGGGGCCAGATGGTAAGCCCTCCCGTATCGTAGTTATCTACACGACGGGGAGTCA
GGCAACTATGGATGAACGAAATAGACAGATCGCTGAGATAGGTGCCTCACTGATTAAGCATTGGTAACTG
TCAGACCAAGTTTACTCATATATACTTTAGATTGATTTAAAACTTCATTTTTAATTTAAAAGGATCTAGG
TGAAGATCCTTTTTGATAATCTCATGACCAAAATCCCTTAACGTGAGTTTTCGTTCCACTGAGCGTCAGA
CCCCGTAGAAAAGATCAAAGGATCTTCTTGAGATCCTTTTTTTCTGCGCGTAATCTGCTGCTTGCAAACA
AAAAAACCACCGCTACCAGCGGTGGTTTGTTTGCCGGATCAAGAGCTACCAACTCTTTTTCCGAAGGTAA
CTGGCTTCAGCAGAGCGCAGATACCAAATACTGTTCTTCTAGTGTAGCCGTAGTTAGGCCACCACTTCAA
GAACTCTGTAGCACCGCCTACATACCTCGCTCTGCTAATCCTGTTACCAGTGGCTGCTGCCAGTGGCGAT
AAGTCGTGTCTTACCGGGTTGGACTCAAGACGATAGTTACCGGATAAGGCGCAGCGGTCGGGCTGAACGG
GGGGTTCGTGCACACAGCCCAGCTTGGAGCGAACGACCTACACCGAACTGAGATACCTACAGCGTGAGCT
ATGAGAAAGCGCCACGCTTCCCGAAGGGAGAAAGGCGGACAGGTATCCGGTAAGCGGCAGGGTCGGAACA
GGAGAGCGCACGAGGGAGCTTCCAGGGGGAAACGCCTGGTATCTTTATAGTCCTGTCGGGTTTCGCCACC
TCTGACTTGAGCGTCGATTTTTGTGATGCTCGTCAGGGGGGCGGAGCCTATGGAAAAACGCCAGCAACGC
GGCCTTTTTACGGTTCCTGGCCTTTTGCTGGCCTTTTGCTCACATGTTCTTTCCTGCGTTATCCCCTGAT
TCTGTGGATAACCGTATTACCGCCTTTGAGTGAGCTGATACCGCTCGCCGCAGCCGAACGACCGAGCGCA
GCGAGTCAGTGAGCGAGGAAGCGGAAGAGCGCCTGATGCGGTATTTTCTCCTTACGCATCTGTGCGGTAT
TTCACACCGCATAGACCAGCCGCGTAACCTGGCAAAATCGGTTACGGTTGAGTAATAAATGGATGCCCTG
CGTAAGCGGGTGTGGGCGGACAATAAAGTCTTAAACTGAACAAAATAGATCTAAACTATGACAATAAAGT
CTTAAACTAGACAGAATAGTTGTAAACTGAAATCAGTCCAGTTATGCTGTGAAAAAGCATACTGGACTTT
TGTTATGGCTAAAGCAAACTCTTCATTTTCTGAAGTGCAAATTGCCCGTCGTATTAAAGAGGGGCGTGGC
CAAGGGCATGGTAAAGACTATATTCGCGGCGTTGTGACAATTTACCGAACAACTCCGCGGCCGGGAAGCC
GATCTCGGCTTGAACGAATTGTTAGGTGGCGGTACTTGGGTCGATATCAAAGTGCATCACTTCTTCCCGT
ATGCCCAACTTTGTATAGAGAGCCACTGCGGGATCGTCACCGTAATCTGCTTGCACGTAGATCACATAAG
CACCAAGCGCGTTGGCCTCATGCTTGAGGAGATTGATGAGCGCGGTGGCAATGCCCTGCCTCCGGTGCTC
GCCGGAGACTGCGAGATCATAGATATAGATCTCACTACGCGGCTGCTCAAACTTGGGCAGAACGTAAGCC
GCGAGAGCGCCAACAACCGCTTCTTGGTCGAAGGCAGCAAGCGCGATGAATGTCTTACTACGGAGCAAGT
TCCCGAGGTAATCGGAGTCCGGCTGATGTTGGGAGTAGGTGGCTACGTCTCCGAACTCACGACCGAAAAG
ATCAAGAGCAGCCCGCATGGATTTGACTTGGTCAGGGCCGAGCCTACATGTGCGAATGATGCCCATACTT
GAGCCACCTAACTTTGTTTTAGGGCGACTGCCCTGCTGCGTAACATCGTTGCTGCTGCGTAACATCGTTG
CTGCTCCATAACATCAAACATCGACCCACGGCGTAACGCGCTTGCTGCTTGGATGCCCGAGGCATAGACT
GTACAAAAAAACAGTCATAACAAGCCATGAAAACCGCCACTGCGCCGTTACCACCGCTGCGTTCGGTCAA
GGTTCTGGACCAGTTGCGTGAGCGCATACGCTACTTGCATTACAGTTTACGAACCGAACAGGCTTATGTC
AACTGGGTTCGTGCCTTCATCCGTTTCCACGGTGTGCGTCACCCGGCAACCTTGGGCAGCAGCGAAGTCG
AGGCATTTCTGTCCTGGCTGGCGAACGAGCGCAAGGTTTCGGTCTCCACGCATCGTCAGGCATTGGCGGC
CTTGCTGTTCTTCTACGGCAAGGTGCTGTGCACGGATCTGCCCTTGCTTCAGGAGATCGGTAGACCTCGG
CCGTCGCGGCGCTTGCCGGTGGTGCTGACCCCGGATGAAGTGGTTCGCATCCTCGGTTTTCTGGAAGGCG
AGCATCGTTTGTTCGCCCAGGACTCTAGCTATAGTTCTAGTGGTTGGCTACGTACCCGTAGTGGCTATGG
CAGGGCTTGCCGCCCCGACGTTGGCTGCGAGCCCTGGGCCTTCACCCGAACTTGGGGGTTGGGGTGGGGA
AAAGGAAGAAACGCGGGCGTATTGGTCCCAATGGGGTCTCGGTGGGGTATCGACAGAGTGCCAGCCCTGG
GACCGAACCCCGCGTTTATGAACAAACGACCCAACACCCGTGCGTTTTATTCTGTCTTTTTATTGCCGTC
ATAGCGCGGGTTCCTTCCGGTATTGTCTCCTTCCGTGTTTCAGTTAGCCTCCCCCATCTCCCGGTACCGC
ATGCTATGCATCAGCTGCTAGCACCATGGCTCGAGATCCCGGGTGATCAAGTCTTCGTCGAGTGATTGTA
AATAAAATGTAATTTACAGTATAGTATTTTAATTAATATACAAATGATTTGATAATAATTCTTATTTAAC
TATAATATATTGTGTTGGGTTGAATTAAAGGTCCGTATACTCCGGAATATTAATAGATCATGGAGATAAT
TAAAATGATAACCATCTCGCAAATAAATAAGTATTTTACTGTTTTCGTAACAGTTTTGTAATAAAAAAAC
CTATAAATATTCCGGATTATTCATACCGTCCCACCATCGGGCGCGGATCCCGGTCCGAAGCGCGCGGAAT
TCAAAGGCCTACGTCGACGAGCTCACTAGTCGCGGCCGCTTTCGAATCTAGAGCCTGCAGTCTCGACAAG
CTTGTCGAGAAGTACTAGAGGATCATAATCAGCCATACCACATTTGTAGAGGTTTTACTTGCTTTAAAAA
ACCTCCCACACCTCCCCCTGAACCTGAAACATAAAATGAATGCAATTGTTGTTGTTGGAGTGGGACAGCA
TGAGATTTCATTACAATACTCAGAATGGTGCACAATTTGAAATTTATGAATTGTTTATTTCTGGAGTTTT
CCATGTAATATTTTTGAACCACAGTTGGGTGAGATCAACTGAAACTGCAGAGAGCAAAATCGCACATAAG
GGGGGACTACTGTAAATCATTCTGATTTCACTGTTGTTTGACCTTTAAAATTTTTTGGGTGGGTATGGTG
GCTCACACCTATAATCCCATCACTTTGGGAGGCTGAGGTGGGAGGATTGCTTGAGCCCAGGAGTTCAAGA
CCAGCCTGGGCAACTTAGTGAGACCTGATCTCTACAAAGATAAGAATAAAAATAAAAAACAAATAAAATT
CTTCAAGCTCTGTCTCCAATGAAGGATCCTGCTATGTGGTGCCTTTTGTACTGAATTGTTTTCTTTTTTC
CATGGCAGGACTATGGACTACAAAGACCATGACGGTGATTATAAAGATCATGATATCGATTACAAGGATG
ACGATGACAAGATAACTTCGTATAATGTATGCTATACGAAGTTATAAGCTTCACACAAAAAACCAACACA
CAGATGTAATGAAAATAAAGATATTTTATTTCAGGCACCGGGCTTGCGGGTCATGCACCAGGTGCGCGGT
CCTTCGGGCACCTCGACGTCGGCGGTGACGGTGAAGCCGAGCCGCTCGTAGAAGGGGAGGTTGCGGGGCG
CGGAGGTCTCCAGGAAGGCGGGCACCCCGGCGCGCTCGGCCGCCTCCACTCCGGGGAGCACGACGGCGCT
GCCCAGACCCTTGCCCTGGTGGTCGGGCGAGACGCCGACGGTGGCCAGGAACCACGCGGGCTCCTTGGGC
CGGTGCGGCGCCAGGAGGCCTTCCATCTGTTGCTGCGCGGCCAGCCGGGAACCGCTCAACTCGGCCATGC
GCGGGCCGATCTCGGCGAACACCGCCCCCGCTTCGACGCTCTCCGGCGTGGTCCAGACCGCCACCGCGGC
GCCGTCGTCCGCGACCCACACCTTGCCGATGTCGAGCCCGACGCGCGTGAGGAAGAGTTCTTGCAGCTCG
GTGACCCGCTCGATGTGGCGGTCCGGATCGACGGTGTGGCGCGTGGCGGGGTAGTCGGCGAACGCGGCGG
CGAGGGTGCGTACGGCCCTGGGGACGTCGTCGCGGGTGGCGAGGCGCACCGTGGGCTTGTACTCGGTCAT
GAGCTTTTTGCAAAAGCCTAGGCCTCCAAAAAAGCCTCCTCACTACTTCTGGAATAGCTCAGAGGCCGAG
GCGGCCTCGGCCTCTGCATAAATAAAAAAAATTAGTCAGCCATGGGGCGGAGAATGGGCGGAACTGGGCG
GAGTTAGGGGCGGGATGGGCGGAGTTAGGGGCGGGACTATGGTTGCTGACTAATTGAGATGCATGCTTTG
CATACTTCTGCCTGCTGGGGAGCCTGGGGACTTTCCACACCTGGTTGCTGACTAATTGAGATGCATGCTT
TGCATACTTCTGCCTGCTGGGGAGCCTGGGGACTTTCCACACCGGATCCATAACTTCGTATAATGTATGC
TATACGAAGTTATCCGGTACCATGGCAGAAATCGGTACTGGCTTTCCATTCGACCCCCATTATGTGGAAG
TCCTGGGCGAGCGCATGCACTACGTCGATGTTGGTCCGCGCGATGGCACCCCTGTGCTGTTCCTGCACGG
TAACCCGACCTCCTCCTACGTGTGGCGCAACATCATCCCGCATGTTGCACCGACCCATCGCTGCATTGCT
CCAGACCTGATCGGTATGGGCAAATCCGACAAACCAGACCTGGGTTATTTCTTCGACGACCACGTCCGCT
TCATGGATGCCTTCATCGAAGCCCTGGGTCTGGAAGAGGTCGTCCTGGTCATTCACGACTGGGGCTCCGC
TCTGGGTTTCCACTGGGCCAAGCGCAATCCAGAGCGCGTCAAAGGTATTGCATTTATGGAGTTCATCCGC
CCTATCCCGACCTGGGACGAATGGCCAGAATTTGCCCGCGAGACCTTCCAGGCCTTCCGCACCACCGACG
TCGGCCGCAAGCTGATCATCGATCAGAACGTTTTTATCGAGGGTACGCTGCCGATGGGTGTCGTCCGCCC
GCTGACTGAAGTCGAGATGGACCATTACCGCGAGCCGTTCCTGAATCCTGTTGACCGCGAGCCACTGTGG
CGCTTCCCAAACGAGCTGCCAATCGCCGGTGAGCCAGCGAACATCGTCGCGCTGGTCGAAGAATACATGG
ACTGGCTGCACCAGTCCCCTGTCCCGAAGCTGCTGTTCTGGGGCACCCCAGGCGTTCTGATCCCACCGGC
CGAAGCCGCTCGCCTGGCCAAAAGCCTGCCTAACTGCAAGGCTGTGGACATCGGCCCGGGTCTGAATCTG
CTGCAAGAAGACAACCCGGACCTGATCGGCAGCGAGATCGCGCGCTGGCTGTCGACGCTCGAGATTTCCG
GCGAGCCAACCACTGAGGATCTGTACTTTCAGAGCGATAACGCGATCGCTTCCGCAGCCAGGGACGCCAC
TTCAGGCAGCCTGTCAGAGGAGAGCAGTGCTTTGGACCTGCCATCAGCGTGTGACATAAGAGATTACGTC
CTGCAGGGACCCAGCCAAGAAGCCAACAGCGAGGCTTTCAGTTCTTTGGAATTCCATTCTTTTCCTTATT
CTTCTGATGTGGATCCAGGTAATAAGCAGAGTTTAAAACAAACTAACTTAAAAACAACTAGCAGCAATAC
GGGTGTGTGATAGTTTGTTTCTCTCTCTTCCAATAGCAGATCTCTGAGAATGCTTCATTGTCTTAGGCAG
AAAAACATCTTACCTAAGCAAAGCTTTCAGGAGGAACTTCAAAGGACAGCTTACCTGGCACAGCAATGAC
AAGGAGCTGTTTCCTGGATGTCTTTTTGTTATTGTTGCTGTTAATCTCAGGTCTCTTTCTAATCTCCCTC
AAAATGAATTCAAACTTGTTTATTGCAGCTTATAATGGTTACAAATAAAGCAATAGCATCACAAATTTCA
CAAATAAAGCATTTTTTTCACTGCATTCTAGTTGTGGTTTGTCCAAACTCATCAATGTATCTTATCATGT
CTGGATCTGATCACTGCTTGAGCCTAGGAGATCCGAACCAGATAAGTGAAATCTAGTTCCAAACTATTTT
GTCATTTTTAATTTTCGTATTAGCTTACGACGCTACACCCAGTTCCCATCTATTTTGTCACTCTTCCCTA
AATAATCCTTAAAAACTCCATTTCCACCCCTCCCAGTTCCCAACTATTTTGTCCGCCCACAGCGGGGCAT
TTTTCTTCCTGTTATGTTTTTAATCAAACATCCTGCCAACTCCATGTGACAAACCGTCATCTTCGGCTAC
TTTTTCTCTGTCACAGAATGAAAATTTTTCTGTCATCTCTTCGTTATTAATGTTTGTAATTGACTGAATA
TCAACGCTTATTTGCAGCCTGAATGGCGAATGG
